Addgene plasmid #184226: SpyTag-sfGFP
Purpose: Expresses SpyTag-superfolder GFP in the bacterial cytoplasm. SpyTag enables covalent reaction with SpyCatcher.
Depositing lab: Mark Howarth. Depositing organization: University of Oxford. Publication: SpySwitch enables pH- or heat-responsive capture and release for plug-and-display nanoassembly. Vester SK, Rahikainen R, Khairil Anuar INA, Hills RA, Tan TK, Howarth M. Nat Commun. 2022 Jun 28;13(1):3714. doi: 10.1038/s41467-022-31193-8. PubMed 35764623.
Backbone
  Vector backbone: pJ404
  Backbone size w/o insert (bp): 3987
  Total vector size (bp): 4821
  Vector type: Bacterial Expression
Growth in bacteria
  Bacterial resistance: Ampicillin, 100 μg/mL
  Growth temperature: 37°C
  Growth strain: DH5alpha
  Copy number: High Copy
Gene/Insert
  Gene/Insert name: SpyTag-sfGFP
  Species: Synthetic
  Insert size (bp): 834
  Promoter: T5
  Tag / fusion protein: SpyTag (N terminal on insert); TEV protease cleavage site (N terminal on insert); His6 (C terminal on insert)
  Cloning method: Gibson Cloning
  Sequencing primers: 5′ GCGCTCACAATTCCACAACGGTTTCCC; 3′ CGAAAGGCTCAGTCGAAAGAC
Terms and licenses: Academic/Nonprofit Terms; Industry Terms: Not Available to Industry
How to cite: SpyTag-sfGFP was a gift from Mark Howarth (Addgene plasmid # 184226 ; http://n2t.net/addgene:184226 ; RRID:Addgene_184226)
