[The description below was written by a language model from this plasmid's Addgene catalogue record and pLannotate feature annotations shown in this document.]
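Description:
SpyTag-sfGFP is a bacterial expression plasmid built on the pJ404 backbone, about 4.8 kb in total, designed to produce a SpyTag-fused superfolder GFP in the E. coli cytoplasm. It replicates from a high-copy ColE1/pUC-type origin and is selected with ampicillin through a β-lactamase (AmpR) gene driven by its own promoter. The plasmid also carries a lacI gene with its promoter, so it supplies its own lac repressor rather than depending on the host strain.

The synthetic insert of roughly 830 bp, introduced by Gibson cloning, is transcribed from a T5 promoter. The T5 promoter itself is not called out in the feature table. However, three lac operator sites, one of them the symmetric tight-binding version, lie just upstream of the coding region. This is consistent with an expression unit that is repressed by LacI and inducible with IPTG. The encoded protein reads, from the N terminus, SpyTag, a TEV protease cleavage site, superfolder GFP and a C-terminal His6 tag. SpyTag is a short peptide that spontaneously forms a covalent isopeptide bond with its partner protein SpyCatcher. The TEV site offers a way to cleave the tag from the fluorescent protein, and the His6 tag allows nickel-affinity purification. Superfolder GFP gives a robustly folding fluorescent readout. Fragments of the rrnB terminators flank the expression region, and the short lacZα and KanR matches appear to be backbone remnants with no functional role.

The protein serves as a fluorescent model cargo or test ligand for SpyTag/SpyCatcher coupling. The associated work concerns pH- or heat-responsive capture and release and plug-and-display nanoassembly.
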