Features (pLannotate 1.2.2; 16 found; start..end, strand, type, name):
    237..825     +  rep_origin     ori: high-copy-number ColE1/pMB1/pBR322/pUC origin of replication
   1050..1067    +  terminator     rrnB T2 terminator (fragment): transcription terminator T2 from the E. coli rrnB gene
   1092..1111    -  CDS            lacZα (fragment): LacZα fragment of β-galactosidase; lacZ fragment
   1567..1583    +  protein_bind   lac operator: The lac repressor binds to the lac operator to inhibit transcription in E. coli. This inhibition can be relieved by adding lactose or isopropyl-β-D-thiogalactopyranoside (IPTG). lac repressor encoded by lacI
   1628..1644    +  protein_bind   lac operator: The lac repressor binds to the lac operator to inhibit transcription in E. coli. This inhibition can be relieved by adding lactose or isopropyl-β-D-thiogalactopyranoside (IPTG). lac repressor encoded by lacI
   1658..1677    +  protein_bind   lac operator (symmetric): The lac repressor binds to the lac operator to inhibit transcription in E. coli. This inhibition can be relieved by adding lactose or isopropyl-β-D-thiogalactopyranoside (IPTG). The symmetric lac operator was optimized for tight binding of lac repressor. lac repressor encoded by lacI
   1781..1800    +  CDS            TEV site (fragment): tobacco etch virus (TEV) protease recognition and cleavage site
   1814..2524    +  CDS            superfolder GFP: GFP variant that folds robustly even when fused to poorly folded proteins (Pédelacq et al., 2006)
   2543..2560    +  CDS            6xHis: 6xHis affinity tag
   2605..2645    -  terminator     rrnB T1 terminator (fragment): transcription terminator T1 from the E. coli rrnB gene
   2647..2762    -  ncRNA          5S rRNA: Accession: RF00001 - 5S ribosomal RNA
   2793..2817    +  CDS            KanR (fragment): aminoglycoside phosphotransferase; aph(3')-Ia; confers resistance to kanamycin
   2847..2943    +  promoter       AmpR promoter (fragment): bla
   2946..3806    +  CDS            AmpR: β-lactamase; bla; confers resistance to ampicillin, carbenicillin, and related antibiotics
   3815..3888    +  promoter       lacI promoter (fragment): lacI
   3889..148     +  CDS            lacI (across the origin): LACI_ECOLI - Experimental evidence at protein level: Swiss-Prot protein existence level 1. Repressor of the lactose operon. Binds allolactose as an inducer. From Escherichia coli (strain K12).
>Addgene plasmid #184226 | SpyTag-sfGFP | addgene full sequence | sequence record 361605 | Addgene NGS Result
GGCGGTGAAGGGCAATCAGCTGTTGCCAGTCTCACTGGTGAAAAGAAAAACCACCCTGGCGCCCAATACG
CAAACCGCCTCTCCCCGCGCGTTGGCCGATTCATTAATGCAGCTGGCACGACAGGTTTCCCGACTGGAAA
GCGGGCAGTGACTCATGACCAAAATCCCTTAACGTGAGTTACGCGCGCGTCGTTCCACTGAGCGTCAGAC
CCCGTAGAAAAGATCAAAGGATCTTCTTGAGATCCTTTTTTTCTGCGCGTAATCTGCTGCTTGCAAACAA
AAAAACCACCGCTACCAGCGGTGGTTTGTTTGCCGGATCAAGAGCTACCAACTCTTTTTCCGAAGGTAAC
TGGCTTCAGCAGAGCGCAGATACCAAATACTGTTCTTCTAGTGTAGCCGTAGTTAGCCCACCACTTCAAG
AACTCTGTAGCACCGCCTACATACCTCGCTCTGCTAATCCTGTTACCAGTGGCTGCTGCCAGTGGCGATA
AGTCGTGTCTTACCGGGTTGGACTCAAGACGATAGTTACCGGATAAGGCGCAGCGGTCGGGCTGAACGGG
GGGTTCGTGCACACAGCCCAGCTTGGAGCGAACGACCTACACCGAACTGAGATACCTACAGCGTGAGCTA
TGAGAAAGCGCCACGCTTCCCGAAGGGAGAAAGGCGGACAGGTATCCGGTAAGCGGCAGGGTCGGAACAG
GAGAGCGCACGAGGGAGCTTCCAGGGGGAAACGCCTGGTATCTTTATAGTCCTGTCGGGTTTCGCCACCT
CTGACTTGAGCGTCGATTTTTGTGATGCTCGTCAGGGGGGCGGAGCCTATGGAAAAACGCCAGCAACGCG
GCCTTTTTACGGTTCCTGGCCTTTTGCTGGCCTTTTGCTCACATGTTCTTTCCTGCGTTATCCCCTGATT
CTGTGGATAACCGTATTACCGCCTTTGAGTGAGCTGATACCGCTCGCCGCAGCCGAACGACCGAGCGCAG
CGAGTCAGTGAGCGAGGAAGCGGAAGGCGAGAGTAGGGAACTGCCAGGCATCAAACTAAGCAGAAGGCCC
CTGACGGATGGCCTTTTTGCGTTTCTACAAACTCTTTCTGTGTTGTAAAACGACGGCCAGTCTTAAGCTC
GGGCCCCCTGGGCGGTTCTGATAACGAGTAATCGTTAATCCGCAAATAACGTAAAAACCCGCTTCGGCGG
GTTTTTTTATGGGGGGAGTTTAGGGAAAGAGCATTTGTCAGAATATTTAAGGGCGCCTGTCACTTTGCTT
GATATATGAGAATTATTTAACCTTATAAATGAGAAAAAAGCAACGCACTTTAAATAAGATACGTTGCTTT
TTCGATTGATGAACACCTATAATTAAACTATTCATCTATTATTTATGATTTTTTGTATATACAATATTTC
TAGTTTGTTAAAGAGAATTAAGAAAATAAATCTCGAAAATAATAAAGGGAAAATCAGTTTTTGATATCAA
AATTATACATGTCAACGATAATACAAAATATAATACAAACTATAAGATGTTATCAGTATTTATTATCATT
TAGAATAAATTTTGTGTCGCCCTTAATTGTGAGCGGATAACAATTACGAGCTTCATGCACAGTGAAATCA
TGAAAAATTTATTTGCTTTGTGAGCGGATAACAATTATAATATGTGGAATTGTGAGCGCTCACAATTCCA
CAACGGTTTCCCTCTAGAAATAATTTTGTTTAACTTTTAGGAGGTAAAACATATGGCTCATATCGTCATG
GTTGACGCGTATAAACCGACCAAAGGATCAGAAAACCTGTATTTTCAGGGAGGTGGTTCAGGCCGTAAAG
GCGAAGAGCTGTTCACTGGTGTCGTCCCTATTCTGGTGGAACTGGATGGTGATGTCAACGGTCATAAGTT
TTCCGTGCGTGGCGAGGGTGAAGGTGACGCAACTAATGGTAAACTGACGCTGAAGTTCATCTGTACTACT
GGTAAACTGCCGGTACCTTGGCCGACTCTGGTAACGACGCTGACTTATGGTGTTCAGTGCTTTGCTCGTT
ATCCGGACCATATGAAGCAGCATGACTTCTTCAAGTCCGCCATGCCGGAAGGCTATGTGCAGGAACGCAC
GATTTCCTTTAAGGATGACGGCACGTACAAAACGCGTGCGGAAGTGAAATTTGAAGGCGATACCCTGGTA
AACCGCATTGAGCTGAAAGGCATTGACTTTAAAGAAGACGGCAATATCCTGGGCCATAAGCTGGAATACA
ATTTTAACAGCCACAATGTTTACATCACCGCCGATAAACAAAAAAATGGCATTAAAGCGAATTTTAAAAT
TCGCCACAACGTGGAGGATGGCAGCGTGCAGCTGGCTGATCACTACCAGCAAAACACTCCAATCGGTGAT
GGTCCTGTTCTGCTGCCAGACAATCACTATCTGAGCACGCAAAGCGTTCTGTCTAAAGATCCGAACGAGA
AACGCGATCATATGGTTCTGCTGGAGTTCGTAACCGCAGCGGGCATCACGCATGGTATGGATGAACTGTA
CAAAGGCTCCGGCTCCGGCTCCCACCATCACCATCACCATTGATAACTCGAGCCCCAAGGGCGACACCCC
ATAATTAGCCCGGGCGAAAGGCCCAGTCTTTCGACTGAGCCTTTCGTTTTATTTGATGCCTGGCAGTTCC
CTACTCTCGCATGGGGAGTCCCCACACTACCATCGGCGCTACGGCGTTTCACTTCTGAGTTCGGCATGGG
GTCAGGTGGGACCACCGCGCTACTGCCGCCAGGCAAACAAGGGGTGTTATGAGCCATATTCAGGTATAAA
TGGGCTCGCGATAATGTTCAGAATTGGTTAATTGGTTGTAACACTGACCCCTATTTGTTTATTTTTCTAA
ATACATTCAAATATGTATCCGCTCATGAGACAATAACCCTGATAAATGCTTCAATAATATTGAAAAAGGA
AGAATATGAGTATTCAACATTTCCGTGTCGCCCTTATTCCCTTTTTTGCGGCATTTTGCCTTCCTGTTTT
TGCTCACCCAGAAACGCTGGTGAAAGTAAAAGATGCTGAAGATCAGTTGGGTGCACGAGTGGGTTACATC
GAACTGGATCTCAACAGCGGTAAGATCCTTGAGAGTTTTCGCCCCGAAGAACGTTTTCCAATGATGAGCA
CTTTTAAAGTTCTGCTATGTGGCGCGGTATTATCCCGTATTGACGCCGGGCAAGAGCAACTCGGTCGCCG
CATACACTATTCTCAGAATGACTTGGTTGAGTACTCACCAGTCACAGAAAAGCATCTTACGGATGGCATG
ACAGTAAGAGAATTATGCAGTGCTGCCATAACCATGAGTGATAACACTGCGGCCAACTTACTTCTGACAA
CGATCGGAGGACCGAAGGAGCTAACCGCTTTTTTGCACAACATGGGGGATCATGTAACTCGCCTTGATCG
TTGGGAACCGGAGCTGAATGAAGCCATACCAAACGACGAGCGTGACACCACGATGCCTGTAGCGATGGCA
ACAACGTTGCGCAAACTATTAACTGGCGAACTACTTACTCTAGCTTCCCGGCAACAATTAATAGACTGGA
TGGAGGCGGATAAAGTTGCAGGACCACTTCTGCGCTCGGCCCTTCCGGCTGGCTGGTTTATTGCTGATAA
ATCCGGAGCCGGTGAGCGTGGTTCTCGCGGTATCATCGCAGCGCTGGGGCCAGATGGTAAGCCCTCCCGT
ATCGTAGTTATCTACACGACGGGGAGTCAGGCAACTATGGATGAACGAAATAGACAGATCGCTGAGATAG
GTGCCTCACTGATTAAGCATTGGTAAGCGGCGCGCCATCGAATGGCGCAAAACCTTTCGCGGTATGGCAT
GATAGCGCCCGGAAGAGAGTCAATTCAGGGTGGTGAATATGAAACCAGTAACGTTATACGATGTCGCAGA
GTATGCCGGTGTCTCTTATCAGACCGTTTCCCGCGTGGTGAACCAGGCCAGCCACGTTTCTGCGAAAACG
CGGGAAAAAGTGGAAGCGGCGATGGCGGAGCTGAATTACATTCCCAACCGCGTGGCACAACAACTGGCGG
GCAAACAGTCGTTGCTGATTGGCGTTGCCACCTCCAGTCTGGCCCTGCACGCGCCGTCGCAAATTGTCGC
GGCGATTAAATCTCGCGCCGATCAACTGGGTGCCAGCGTGGTGGTGTCGATGGTAGAACGAAGCGGCGTC
GAAGCCTGTAAAGCGGCGGTGCACAATCTTCTCGCGCAACGCGTCAGTGGGCTGATCATTAACTATCCGC
TGGATGACCAGGATGCCATTGCTGTGGAAGCTGCCTGCACTAATGTTCCGGCGTTATTTCTTGATGTCTC
TGACCAGACACCCATCAACAGTATTATTTTCTCCCATGAGGACGGTACGCGACTGGGCGTGGAGCATCTG
GTCGCATTGGGTCACCAGCAAATCGCGCTGTTAGCGGGCCCATTAAGTTCTGTCTCGGCGCGTCTGCGTC
TGGCTGGCTGGCATAAATATCTCACTCGCAATCAAATTCAGCCGATAGCGGAACGGGAAGGCGACTGGAG
TGCCATGTCCGGTTTTCAACAAACCATGCAAATGCTGAATGAGGGCATCGTTCCCACTGCGATGCTGGTT
GCCAACGATCAGATGGCGCTGGGCGCAATGCGCGCCATTACCGAGTCCGGGCTGCGCGTTGGTGCGGATA
TCTCGGTAGTGGGATACGACGATACCGAAGATAGCTCATGTTATATCCCGCCGTTAACCACCATCAAACA
GGATTTTCGCCTGCTGGGGCAAACCAGCGTGGACCGCTTGCTGCAACTCTCTCAGGGCCA
