>Addgene plasmid #184226 | SpyTag-sfGFP | depositor partial sequence | sequence record 357006 | SpyTag-sfGFP (834 bp)
ATGGCTCATATCGTCATGGTTGACGCGTATAAACCGACCAAAGGATCAGAAAACCTGTATTTTCAGGGAG
GTGGTTCAGGCCGTAAAGGCGAAGAGCTGTTCACTGGTGTCGTCCCTATTCTGGTGGAACTGGATGGTGA
TGTCAACGGTCATAAGTTTTCCGTGCGTGGCGAGGGTGAAGGTGACGCAACTAATGGTAAACTGACGCTG
AAGTTCATCTGTACTACTGGTAAACTGCCGGTACCTTGGCCGACTCTGGTAACGACGCTGACTTATGGTG
TTCAGTGCTTTGCTCGTTATCCGGACCATATGAAGCAGCATGACTTCTTCAAGTCCGCCATGCCGGAAGG
CTATGTGCAGGAACGCACGATTTCCTTTAAGGATGACGGCACGTACAAAACGCGTGCGGAAGTGAAATTT
GAAGGCGATACCCTGGTAAACCGCATTGAGCTGAAAGGCATTGACTTTAAAGAAGACGGCAATATCCTGG
GCCATAAGCTGGAATACAATTTTAACAGCCACAATGTTTACATCACCGCCGATAAACAAAAAAATGGCAT
TAAAGCGAATTTTAAAATTCGCCACAACGTGGAGGATGGCAGCGTGCAGCTGGCTGATCACTACCAGCAA
AACACTCCAATCGGTGATGGTCCTGTTCTGCTGCCAGACAATCACTATCTGAGCACGCAAAGCGTTCTGT
CTAAAGATCCGAACGAGAAACGCGATCATATGGTTCTGCTGGAGTTCGTAACCGCAGCGGGCATCACGCA
TGGTATGGATGAACTGTACAAAGGCTCCGGCTCCGGCTCCCACCATCACCATCACCATTGATAA
